Addgene plasmid #39595: KHBD00491
Depositing lab: Bart Deplancke. Depositing organization: Swiss Federal Institute of Technology (EPFL). Publication: Automated protein-DNA interaction screening of Drosophila regulatory elements. Korneel Hens, Jean-Daniel Feuz, Alina Isakova, Antonina Lagovitina, Andreas Massouras, Julien Bryois, Patrick Callaerts, Susan E. Celniker, Bart Deplancke. Nat Methods. 2011 Oct 30;8(12):1065-70. 10.1038/nmeth.1763 PubMed 22037703.
Backbone
  Vector backbone: pDONR221
  Backbone manufacturer: Invitrogen
  Backbone size w/o insert (bp): 2536
  Vector type: Gateway DONR vector
Growth in bacteria
  Bacterial resistance: Kanamycin, 50 μg/mL
  Growth temperature: 37°C
  Growth strain: DH5alpha
  Copy number: High Copy
Gene/Insert
  Gene/Insert name: CG7041 (alt names: FBgn0030082; HP1b)
  Species: D. melanogaster (fly)
  Insert size (bp): 720
  Entrez Gene: HP1b (a.k.a. Dmel_CG7041, CG7041, Dmel\CG7041, HP1, HP1B, Hp1b, hp1b)
  Promoter: none
  Cloning method: Gateway Cloning
  Sequencing primers: 5′ M13-F20; 3′ M13R
Terms and licenses: Academic/Nonprofit Terms; Industry Terms: Not Available to Industry
Depositor comments: Please note that the ORFs in this collection were cloned open-ended (without a stop codon).
How to cite: KHBD00491 was a gift from Bart Deplancke (Addgene plasmid # 39595 ; http://n2t.net/addgene:39595 ; RRID:Addgene_39595)
