[The description below was written by a language model from this plasmid's Addgene catalogue record.]
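Description:
KHBD00491 is a Gateway entry clone built in the pDONR221 backbone (Invitrogen), carrying the open reading frame of the Drosophila melanogaster gene CG7041, also known as HP1b (FBgn0030082). The insert is recorded as about 720 bp in a backbone of roughly 2.5 kb once the donor cassette has been replaced. The plasmid is maintained in E. coli as a high-copy plasmid under kanamycin selection. No feature table accompanies the record, so individual backbone elements are not itemised. As a product of Gateway cloning into a DONR vector, the ORF would be expected to sit between attL recombination sites, and the listed M13 forward and reverse sequencing primers read in from the flanking vector sequence.

The construct has no promoter driving the insert, so it is not an expression plasmid in its own right. It serves as a shuttle source from which the HP1b coding sequence can be transferred by LR recombination into any compatible destination vector, which then supplies the promoter, tags and host-specific elements. The depositor notes that ORFs in this collection were cloned open-ended, without a stop codon. This allows in-frame C-terminal fusions in destination vectors, and it also means that termination must be provided by the destination vector. The clone belongs to a collection of Drosophila ORFs associated with a study on automated screening of protein–DNA interactions at fly regulatory elements. Its typical use is therefore to generate fusion constructs of this fly protein for such interaction assays or for other expression applications.
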