>Addgene plasmid #39595 | KHBD00491 | depositor partial sequence | sequence record 50035 | KHBD00491 sequence 720 bps
ATGGCCGAATTCTCAGTGGAACGCGTCGAGGACAAGCGAACGGTGAACGGACGAACGGAATACTATCTAA
AGTGGAAGGGCTATCCGCGCAGCGAAAACACCTGGGAGCCGGTGGAGAATCTCGACTGTCCAGACCTGAT
AGCCAACTTCGAGGAGTCGCTGAAGAACAACAAGAAGGAGACAAAGAAACGCCTGTCCACCTCCTCCACA
CCCGAATCCATACGCAGCAAACGCAAGAGCTTCCTGGAGGACGATACCGAGGAGCAGAAGAAGCTGATCG
GCTTCGAGCGCGGTCTGGAGGCATCAAAAATACTGGGCGCCACCGACTCATCCGGGCACCTAATGTTCCT
CATGAAGTGGAAGGGCAGCGATCACGCCGACCTTGTGCCCGCCAAGCTGGCCAACACTCGATGCCCCCAG
GTGGTCATACAGTTCTATGAGGAGCGCCTCACCTGGCACACGGGCAGCGGCAATGGTAATGGGAATACGA
ATTCCGTCAATTTGGGATCATCCGGTGGCCTGGGCTCCGTCGGCGGCAGTGGGGCTGGCGATGATACTGC
TCCCGGCAGCGTTGGCACCACCGGTGGCGGCAGCAATATAGATGGCGGTGACGAGGAGGATCCCGAACCG
GTTAGCCCCATTGGCAGCATCAATCAAGACGAGAATATCAAGCCGGACGAGAGTAGTGAGCTGGACAACG
GACAGCCGGATGCGGATGAC
