>Addgene plasmid #39595 | KHBD00491 | addgene partial sequence | sequence record 51611 | M13Rev
CAATGCTTTCTTATAATGCCAACTTTGTACAAGAAAGTTGGCAAGTCATCCGCATCCGGCTGTCCGTTGT
CCAGCTCACTACTCTCGTCCGGCTTGATATTCTCGTCTTGATTGATGCTGCCAATGGGGCTAACCGGTTC
GGGATCCTCCTCGTCACCGCCATCTATATTGCTGCCGCCACCGGTGGTGCCAACGCTGCCGGGAGCAGTA
TCATCGCCAGCCCCACTGCCGCCGACGGAGCCCAGGCCACCGGATGATCCCAAATTGACGGAATTCGTAT
TCCCATTACCATTGCCGCTGCCCGTGTGCCAGGTGAGGCGCTCCTCATAGAACTGTATGACCACCTGGGG
GCATCGAGTGTTGGCCAGCTTGGCGGGCACAAGGTCGGCGTGATCGCTGCCCTTCCACTTCATGAGGAAC
ATTAGGTGCCCGGATGAGTCGGTGGCGCCCAGTATTTTTGATGCCTCCAGACCGCGCTCGAAGCCGATCA
GCTTCTTCTGCTCCTCGGTATCGTCCTCCAGGAAGCTCTTGCGTTTGCTGCGTATGGATTCGGGTGTGGA
GGAGGTGGACAGGCGTTTCTTTGTCTCCTTCTTGTTGTTCTTCAGCGACTCCTCGAAGTTGGCTATCAGG
TCTGGACAGTCGAGATTCTCCACCGGCTCCCAGGTGTTTTCGCTGCGCGGATAGCCCTTCCACTTTAGAT
AGTATTCCGTTCGTCCGTTCACCGTTCGCTTGTCCTCGACGCGTTCCACTGAGAATTCGGCCATG
